Addgene plasmid #102629: pJL1-mCherry
Purpose: In vitro expression of mCherry from the T7 promoter
Depositing lab: Michael Jewett. Depositing organization: Northwestern University. Publication: BioBits Bright: A fluorescent synthetic biology education kit. Stark JC, Huang A, Nguyen PQ, Dubner RS, Hsu KJ, Ferrante TC, Anderson M, Kanapskyte A, Mucha Q, Packett JS, Patel P, Patel R, Qaq D, Zondor T, Burke J, Martinez T, Miller-Berry A, Puppala A, Reichert K, Schmid M, Brand L, Hill LR, Chellaswamy JF, Faheem N, Fetherling S, Gong E, Gonzalzles EM, Granito T, Koritsaris J, Nguyen B, Ottman S, Palffy C, Patel A, Skweres S, Slaton A, Woods T, Donghia N, Pardee K, Collins JJ, Jewett MC. Sci Adv. 2018 Aug 1;4(8):eaat5107. doi: 10.1126/sciadv.aat5107. eCollection 2018 Aug. PubMed 30083609.
Backbone
  Vector backbone: pJL1
  Backbone size w/o insert (bp): 1759
  Total vector size (bp): 2476
  Vector type: Bacterial Expression
Growth in bacteria
  Bacterial resistance: Kanamycin, 50 μg/mL
  Growth temperature: 37°C
  Growth strain: DH5alpha
  Copy number: High Copy
Gene/Insert
  Gene/Insert name: mCherry
  Insert size (bp): 714
  Promoter: T7
  Cloning method: Restriction Enzyme; 5′ cloning site NdeI (not destroyed); 3′ cloning site SalI (not destroyed)
  Sequencing primers: 5′ TAATACGACTCACTATAGGG; 3′ TAGTTATTGCTCAGCGGTGG
Resource information
  A portion of this plasmid was derived from a plasmid made by: mCherry insert is from Clontech #632524
Terms and licenses: Academic/Nonprofit Terms; Industry Terms: Not Available to Industry
How to cite: pJL1-mCherry was a gift from Michael Jewett (Addgene plasmid # 102629 ; http://n2t.net/addgene:102629 ; RRID:Addgene_102629)
