[The description below was written by a language model from this plasmid's Addgene catalogue record and pLannotate feature annotations shown in this document.]
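Description:
pJL1-mCherry is a compact (about 2.5 kb) bacterial expression plasmid built on the minimal pJL1 backbone and intended for in vitro, cell-free production of the red fluorescent protein mCherry. It is propagated in standard E. coli cloning strains as a high-copy plasmid through a ColE1/pUC-type origin of replication, and it is selected with kanamycin via an aminoglycoside phosphotransferase (KanR) gene. Beyond these two maintenance elements, the backbone carries essentially nothing except the expression cassette, which keeps the template small.

The payload is a simple T7 transcription unit. A bacteriophage T7 promoter is followed by the efficient ribosome binding site from T7 gene 10, then the mCherry open reading frame of roughly 0.7 kb, cloned between NdeI and SalI sites that both remain intact, and finally a T7 terminator. Because transcription depends on T7 RNA polymerase, expression occurs only where that enzyme is supplied, as in a cell-free transcription–translation reaction or a T7 polymerase-expressing host. The insert is recorded as deriving from a commercial mCherry source. Automated annotation also flags a short fragment resembling a T7 gene 10B-derived solubility tag between the mCherry coding sequence and the terminator. This lies downstream of the annotated reporter, and the record does not indicate that it is a functional fusion. It may simply be residual T7-derived vector sequence.

The depositor and sequencing-verified records show the same seven features in the same arrangement and differ by only one nucleotide in length. The plasmid was described as part of a fluorescent synthetic biology education kit, where it yields a visible red fluorescent readout from cell-free reactions.
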