Features (pLannotate 1.2.2; 7 found; start..end, strand, type, name):
     17..605     +  rep_origin     ori: high-copy-number ColE1/pMB1/pBR322/pUC origin of replication
    633..651     +  promoter       T7 promoter: promoter for bacteriophage T7 RNA polymerase
    683..705     +  RBS            RBS: efficient ribosome binding site from bacteriophage T7 gene 10 (Olins and Rangwala, 1989)
    713..1420    +  CDS            mCherry: mCherry is a basic (constitutively fluorescent) red fluorescent protein published in 2004, derived from Discosoma sp.. It is reported to be a very rapidly-maturing monomer with low acid sensitivity.
   1435..1484    +  CDS            SET1 (fragment): solubility-enhancement tag derived from T7 phage gene 10B
   1492..1539    +  terminator     T7 terminator: transcription terminator for bacteriophage T7 RNA polymerase
   1557..2371    -  CDS            KanR: aminoglycoside phosphotransferase; aph(3')-Ia; confers resistance to kanamycin in bacteria or G418 (Geneticin®) in eukaryotes
>Addgene plasmid #102629 | pJL1-mCherry | depositor full sequence | sequence record 194073 | pJL1-mCherry sequence 2476 bps
AGATCAAAGGATCTTCTTGAGATCCTTTTTTTCTGCGCGTAATCTGCTGCTTGCAAACAAAAAAACCACC
GCTACCAGCGGTGGTTTGTTTGCCGGATCAAGAGCTACCAACTCTTTTTCCGAAGGTAACTGGCTTCAGC
AGAGCGCAGATACCAAATACTGTTCTTCTAGTGTAGCCGTAGTTAGGCCACCACTTCAAGAACTCTGTAG
CACCGCCTACATACCTCGCTCTGCTAATCCTGTTACCAGTGGCTGCTGCCAGTGGCGATAAGTCGTGTCT
TACCGGGTTGGACTCAAGACGATAGTTACCGGATAAGGCGCAGCGGTCGGGCTGAACGGGGGGTTCGTGC
ACACAGCCCAGCTTGGAGCGAACGACCTACACCGAACTGAGATACCTACAGCGTGAGCTATGAGAAAGCG
CCACGCTTCCCGAAGGGAGAAAGGCGGACAGGTATCCGGTAAGCGGCAGGGTCGGAACAGGAGAGCGCAC
GAGGGAGCTTCCAGGGGGAAACGCCTGGTATCTTTATAGTCCTGTCGGGTTTCGCCACCTCTGACTTGAG
CGTCGATTTTTGTGATGCTCGTCAGGGGGGCGGAGCCTATGGAAAAACGCCAGCAACGCGATCCCGCGAA
ATTAATACGACTCACTATAGGGAGACCACAACGGTTTCCCTCTAGAAATAATTTTGTTTAACTTTAAGAA
GGAGATATACATATGGTGAGCAAGGGCGAGGAGGATAACATGGCCATCATCAAGGAGTTCATGCGCTTCA
AGGTGCACATGGAGGGCTCCGTGAACGGCCACGAGTTCGAGATCGAGGGCGAGGGCGAGGGCCGCCCCTA
CGAGGGCACCCAGACCGCCAAGCTGAAGGTGACCAAGGGTGGCCCCCTGCCCTTCGCCTGGGACATCCTG
TCCCCTCAGTTCATGTACGGCTCCAAGGCCTACGTGAAGCACCCCGCCGACATCCCCGACTACTTGAAGC
TGTCCTTCCCCGAGGGCTTCAAGTGGGAGCGCGTGATGAACTTCGAGGACGGCGGCGTGGTGACCGTGAC
CCAGGACTCCTCCCTGCAGGACGGCGAGTTCATCTACAAGGTGAAGCTGCGCGGCACCAACTTCCCCTCC
GACGGCCCCGTAATGCAGAAGAAGACCATGGGCTGGGAGGCCTCCTCCGAGCGGATGTACCCCGAGGACG
GCGCCCTGAAGGGCGAGATCAAGCAGAGGCTGAAGCTGAAGGACGGCGGCCACTACGACGCTGAGGTCAA
GACCACCTACAAGGCCAAGAAGCCCGTGCAGCTGCCCGGCGCCTACAACGTCAACATCAAGTTGGACATC
ACCTCCCACAACGAGGACTACACCATCGTGGAACAGTACGAACGCGCCGAGGGCCGCCACTCCACCGGCG
GCATGGACGAGCTGTACAAGGCTTAAGTCGACCGGCTGCTAACAAAGCCCGAAAGGAAGCTGAGTTGGCT
GCTGCCACCGCTGAGCAATAACTAGCATAACCCCTTGGGGCCTCTAAACGGGTCTTGAGGGGTTTTTTGC
TGAAAGCCAATTCTGATTAGAAAAACTCATCGGCATCAAATGAAACTGCAATTTATTCATATCAGGATTA
TCAATACCATATTTTTGAAAAAGCCGTTTCTGTAATGAAGGAGAAAACTCACCGAGGCAGTTCCATAGGA
TGGCAAGATCCTGGTATCGGTCTGCGATTCCGACTCGTCCAACATCAATACAACCTATTAATTTCCCCTC
GTCAAAAATAAGGTTATCAAGTGAGAAATCACCATGAGTGACGACTGAATCCGGTGAGAATGGCAAAAGC
TTATGCATTTCTTTCCAGACTTGTTCAACAGGCCAGCCATTACGCTCGTCATCAAAATCACTCGCATCAA
CCAAACCGTTATTCATTCGTGATTGCGCCTGAGCGAGACGAAATACGCGATCGCTGTTAAAAGGACAATT
ACAAACAGGAATCGAATGCAACCGGCGCAGGAACACTGCCAGCGCATCAACAATATTTTCACCTGAATCA
GGATATTCTTCTAATACCTGGAATGCTGTTTTCCCGGGGATCGCAGTGGTGAGTAACCATGCATCATCAG
GAGTACGGATAAAATGCTTGATGGTCGGAAGAGGCATAAATTCCGTCAGCCAGTTTAGTCTGACCATCTC
ATCTGTAACATCATTGGCAACGCTACCTTTGCCATGTTTCAGAAACAACTCTGGCGCATCGGGCTTCCCA
TACAATCGATAGATTGTCGCACCTGATTGCCCGACATTATCGCGAGCCCATTTATACCCATATAAATCAG
CATCCATGTTGGAATTTAATCGCGGCTTCGAGCAAGACGTTTCCCGTTGAATATGGCTCATAACACCCCT
TGTATTACTGTTTATGTAAGCAGACAGTTTTATTGTTCATGATGATATATTTTTATCTTGTGCAATGTAA
CATCAGAGATTTTGAGACACAACGTG
