Features (pLannotate 1.2.2; 7 found; start..end, strand, type, name):
    234..256     -  RBS            RBS: efficient ribosome binding site from bacteriophage T7 gene 10 (Olins and Rangwala, 1989)
    288..306     -  promoter       T7 promoter: promoter for bacteriophage T7 RNA polymerase
    334..922     -  rep_origin     ori: high-copy-number ColE1/pMB1/pBR322/pUC origin of replication
   1044..1859    +  CDS            KanR: aminoglycoside phosphotransferase; aph(3')-Ia; confers resistance to kanamycin in bacteria or G418 (Geneticin®) in eukaryotes
   1877..1924    -  terminator     T7 terminator: transcription terminator for bacteriophage T7 RNA polymerase
   1932..1981    -  CDS            SET1 (fragment): solubility-enhancement tag derived from T7 phage gene 10B
   1996..226     -  CDS            mCherry (across the origin): mCherry is a basic (constitutively fluorescent) red fluorescent protein published in 2004, derived from Discosoma sp.. It is reported to be a very rapidly-maturing monomer with low acid sensitivity.
>Addgene plasmid #102629 | pJL1-mCherry | addgene full sequence | sequence record 199183 | Addgene NGS Result
CCTTGGAGCCGTACATGAACTGAGGGGACAGGATGTCCCAGGCGAAGGGCAGGGGGCCACCCTTGGTCAC
CTTCAGCTTGGCGGTCTGGGTGCCCTCGTAGGGGCGGCCCTCGCCCTCGCCCTCGATCTCGAACTCGTGG
CCGTTCACGGAGCCCTCCATGTGCACCTTGAAGCGCATGAACTCCTTGATGATGGCCATGTTATCCTCCT
CGCCCTTGCTCACCATATGTATATCTCCTTCTTAAAGTTAAACAAAATTATTTCTAGAGGGAAACCGTTG
TGGTCTCCCTATAGTGAGTCGTATTAATTTCGCGGGATCGCGTTGCTGGCGTTTTTCCATAGGCTCCGCC
CCCCTGACGAGCATCACAAAAATCGACGCTCAAGTCAGAGGTGGCGAAACCCGACAGGACTATAAAGATA
CCAGGCGTTTCCCCCTGGAAGCTCCCTCGTGCGCTCTCCTGTTCCGACCCTGCCGCTTACCGGATACCTG
TCCGCCTTTCTCCCTTCGGGAAGCGTGGCGCTTTCTCATAGCTCACGCTGTAGGTATCTCAGTTCGGTGT
AGGTCGTTCGCTCCAAGCTGGGCTGTGTGCACGAACCCCCCGTTCAGCCCGACCGCTGCGCCTTATCCGG
TAACTATCGTCTTGAGTCCAACCCGGTAAGACACGACTTATCGCCACTGGCAGCAGCCACTGGTAACAGG
ATTAGCAGAGCGAGGTATGTAGGCGGTGCTACAGAGTTCTTGAAGTGGTGGCCTAACTACGGCTACACTA
GAAGAACAGTATTTGGTATCTGCGCTCTGCTGAAGCCAGTTACCTTCGGAAAAAGAGTTGGTAGCTCTTG
ATCCGGCAAACAAACCACCGCTGGTAGCGGTGGTTTTTTTGTTTGCAAGCAGCAGATTACGCGCAGAAAA
AAAGGATCTCAAGAAGATCCTTTGATCTCACGTTGTGTCTCAAAATCTCTGATGTTACATTGCACAAGAT
AAAAATATATCATCATGAACAATAAAACTGTCTGCTTACATAAACAGTAATACAAGGGGTGTTATGAGCC
ATATTCAACGGGAAACGTCTTGCTCGAAGCCGCGATTAAATTCCAACATGGATGCTGATTTATATGGGTA
TAAATGGGCTCGCGATAATGTCGGGCAATCAGGTGCGACAATCTATCGATTGTATGGGAAGCCCGATGCG
CCAGAGTTGTTTCTGAAACATGGCAAAGGTAGCGTTGCCAATGATGTTACAGATGAGATGGTCAGACTAA
ACTGGCTGACGGAATTTATGCCTCTTCCGACCATCAAGCATTTTATCCGTACTCCTGATGATGCATGGTT
ACTCACCACTGCGATCCCCGGGAAAACAGCATTCCAGGTATTAGAAGAATATCCTGATTCAGGTGAAAAT
ATTGTTGATGCGCTGGCAGTGTTCCTGCGCCGGTTGCATTCGATTCCTGTTTGTAATTGTCCTTTTAACA
GCGATCGCGTATTTCGTCTCGCTCAGGCGCAATCACGAATGAATAACGGTTTGGTTGATGCGAGTGATTT
TGATGACGAGCGTAATGGCTGGCCTGTTGAACAAGTCTGGAAAGAAATGCATAAGCTTTTGCCATTCTCA
CCGGATTCAGTCGTCACTCATGGTGATTTCTCACTTGATAACCTTATTTTTGACGAGGGGAAATTAATAG
GTTGTATTGATGTTGGACGAGTCGGAATCGCAGACCGATACCAGGATCTTGCCATCCTATGGAACTGCCT
CGGTGAGTTTTCTCCTTCATTACAGAAACGGCTTTTTCAAAAATATGGTATTGATAATCCTGATATGAAT
AAATTGCAGTTTCATTTGATGCTCGATGAGTTTTTCTAATCAGAATTGGCTTTCAGCAAAAAACCCCTCA
AGACCCGTTTAGAGGCCCCAAGGGGTTATGCTAGTTATTGCTCAGCGGTGGCAGCAGCCAACTCAGCTTC
CTTTCGGGCTTTGTTAGCAGCCGGTCGACTTAAGCCTTGTACAGCTCGTCCATGCCGCCGGTGGAGTGGC
GGCCCTCGGCGCGTTCGTACTGTTCCACGATGGTGTAGTCCTCGTTGTGGGAGGTGATGTCCAACTTGAT
GTTGACGTTGTAGGCGCCGGGCAGCTGCACGGGCTTCTTGGCCTTGTAGGTGGTCTTGACCTCAGCGTCG
TAGTGGCCGCCGTCCTTCAGCTTCAGCCTCTGCTTGATCTCGCCCTTCAGGGCGCCGTCCTCGGGGTACA
TCCGCTCGGAGGAGGCCTCCCAGCCCATGGTCTTCTTCTGCATTACGGGGCCGTCGGAGGGGAAGTTGGT
GCCGCGCAGCTTCACCTTGTAGATGAACTCGCCGTCCTGCAGGGAGGAGTCCTGGGTCACGGTCACCACG
CCGCCGTCCTCGAAGTTCATCACGCGCTCCCACTTGAAGCCCTCGGGGAAGGACAGCTTCAAGTAGTCGG
GGATGTCGGCGGGGTGCTTCACGTAGG
