>Addgene plasmid #102629 | pJL1-mCherry | depositor partial sequence | sequence record 194074 | mCherry gene
ATGGTGAGCAAGGGCGAGGAGGATAACATGGCCATCATCAAGGAGTTCATGCGCTTCAAGGTGCACATGG
AGGGCTCCGTGAACGGCCACGAGTTCGAGATCGAGGGCGAGGGCGAGGGCCGCCCCTACGAGGGCACCCA
GACCGCCAAGCTGAAGGTGACCAAGGGTGGCCCCCTGCCCTTCGCCTGGGACATCCTGTCCCCTCAGTTC
ATGTACGGCTCCAAGGCCTACGTGAAGCACCCCGCCGACATCCCCGACTACTTGAAGCTGTCCTTCCCCG
AGGGCTTCAAGTGGGAGCGCGTGATGAACTTCGAGGACGGCGGCGTGGTGACCGTGACCCAGGACTCCTC
CCTGCAGGACGGCGAGTTCATCTACAAGGTGAAGCTGCGCGGCACCAACTTCCCCTCCGACGGCCCCGTA
ATGCAGAAGAAGACCATGGGCTGGGAGGCCTCCTCCGAGCGGATGTACCCCGAGGACGGCGCCCTGAAGG
GCGAGATCAAGCAGAGGCTGAAGCTGAAGGACGGCGGCCACTACGACGCTGAGGTCAAGACCACCTACAA
GGCCAAGAAGCCCGTGCAGCTGCCCGGCGCCTACAACGTCAACATCAAGTTGGACATCACCTCCCACAAC
GAGGACTACACCATCGTGGAACAGTACGAACGCGCCGAGGGCCGCCACTCCACCGGCGGCATGGACGAGC
TGTACAAGGCTTAA
